Addgene plasmid #88342: pDONR223-ZNF830
Purpose: Donor Vector containing ZNF830 transcription factor, part of the Human TFome Collection
Depositing lab: Marc Vidal. Depositing organization: Dana-Farber Cancer Institute. Publication: A comprehensive library of human transcription factors for cell fate engineering. Ng AHM, Khoshakhlagh P, Rojo Arias JE, Pasquini G, Wang K, Swiersy A, Shipman SL, Appleton E, Kiaee K, Kohman RE, Vernet A, Dysart M, Leeper K, Saylor W, Huang JY, Graveline A, Taipale J, Hill DE, Vidal M, Melero-Martin JM, Busskamp V, Church GM. Nat Biotechnol. 2021 Apr;39(4):510-519. doi: 10.1038/s41587-020-0742-6. Epub 2020 Nov 30. PubMed 33257861.
Backbone
  Vector backbone: pDONR223
  Backbone manufacturer: Invitrogen
  Backbone size w/o insert (bp): 3000
  Vector type: Gateway Donor Vector
Growth in bacteria
  Bacterial resistance: Spectinomycin, 50 μg/mL
  Growth temperature: 37°C
  Growth strain: DH5alpha
  Copy number: High Copy
Gene/Insert
  Gene/Insert name: ZNF830
  Species: H. sapiens (human)
  Insert size (bp): 1047
  Mutation: Last nucleotide of stop codon removed to allow for Gateway C-terminal fusions
  Entrez Gene: ZNF830 (a.k.a. CCDC16, OMCG1, SEL13)
  Cloning method: Gateway Cloning
  Sequencing primers: 5′ M13F(-21); 3′ M13R
Terms and licenses: Academic/Nonprofit Terms; Industry Terms: Not Available to Industry
Depositor comments: Represents the ORFeome subset of the TFome
How to cite: pDONR223-ZNF830 was a gift from Marc Vidal (Addgene plasmid # 88342 ; http://n2t.net/addgene:88342 ; RRID:Addgene_88342)
