[The description below was written by a language model from this plasmid's Addgene catalogue record and pLannotate feature annotations shown in this document.]
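Description:
pDONR223-ZNF830 is a Gateway entry-type clone built on the Invitrogen pDONR223 donor backbone, carrying the open reading frame of the human zinc finger protein ZNF830 (also known as CCDC16, OMCG1 or SEL13). It belongs to the ORFeome-derived subset of the Human TFome Collection, a library of human transcription factor ORFs assembled for cell fate engineering. The plasmid is maintained in E. coli through a high-copy ColE1/pUC-type origin and selected with spectinomycin via the aadA (SmR) aminoglycoside adenylyltransferase gene. This marker sits downstream of a class 1 integron Pc promoter fragment and a short gentamicin acetyltransferase remnant. Small lacI and lacZα fragments are also backbone remnants with no evident functional role.

In the sequenced record of about 3.8 kb, the roughly 1 kb ZNF830 coding sequence is flanked by two attL recombination sites. The annotation software labels the upstream one attL3 and the downstream one attL2. These sites allow an LR Clonase reaction to move the ORF directionally into any compatible Gateway destination vector. The last nucleotide of the stop codon has been removed, so the ORF reads through into the downstream att site and can accept C-terminal tags or fusion partners supplied by the destination vector. The construct carries no eukaryotic promoter for the insert, so it serves as a shuttle and archival clone rather than an expression plasmid. rrnB T1 and T2 terminators lie upstream of the cassette, insulating it from read-through transcription, and a T7 promoter lies just beyond the downstream attL site, pointing back toward the insert. M13 forward and reverse primer sites are listed for sequence verification of the insert.
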