Features (pLannotate 1.2.2; 12 found; start..end, strand, type, name):
      2..97      +  protein_bind   attL3: mutant version of attL; recombination site for the Gateway® LR reaction LR Clonase™
    100..1143    +  CDS            ZNF830 (fragment): ZN830_HUMAN - Also known as CCDC16 From Homo sapiens (Human).
   1145..1244    -  protein_bind   attL2: mutant version of attL; recombination site for the Gateway® LR reaction LR Clonase™
   1262..1280    -  promoter       T7 promoter: promoter for bacteriophage T7 RNA polymerase
   1470..1493    +  promoter       Pc promoter (fragment): intI1 (promoter lies within the coding sequence); class 1 integron promoter
   1669..1725    +  CDS            GmR (fragment): gentamycin acetyltransferase; aacC1; confers resistance to gentamycin
   1732..2523    +  CDS            SmR: aminoglycoside adenylyltransferase (Murphy, 1985); aadA; confers resistance to spectinomycin and streptomycin
   2616..3204    +  rep_origin     ori: high-copy-number ColE1/pMB1/pBR322/pUC origin of replication
   3387..3479    +  CDS            lacI (fragment): lac repressor; lacI; The lac repressor binds to the lac operator to inhibit transcription in E. coli. This inhibition can be relieved by adding lactose or isopropyl-β-D-thiogalactopyranoside (IPTG).
   3534..3561    -  terminator     rrnB T2 terminator: transcription terminator T2 from the E. coli rrnB gene
   3693..3736    +  terminator     rrnB T1 terminator: Escherichia coli rrnB; transcription terminator T1 from the E. coli rrnB gene
   3783..3819    -  CDS            lacZα (fragment): LacZα fragment of β-galactosidase; lacZ fragment
>Addgene plasmid #88342 | pDONR223-ZNF830 | addgene full sequence | sequence record 364340 | Addgene NGS Result
CAAATAATGATTTTATTTTGACTGATAGTGACCTGTTCGTTGCAACAAATTGATGAGCAATGCTTTTTTA
TAATGCCAACTTTGTACAAAAAAGTTGGCATGAAGGAGAAGCAGCGTCTGAGCACCAGTCGGAAACGGAT
AGAATCTCCATTCGCGAAGTACAACCGTTTGGGGCAGCTGAGTTGTGCCCTGTGTAACACTCCGGTTAAG
AGCGAGCTCCTGTGGCAGACTCACGTCCTGGGAAAGCAGCACCGAGAGAAAGTGGCCGAGCTGAAAGGCG
CGAAGGAAGCCAGCCAGGGTTCGTCCGCCAGTTCAGCGCCTCAGTCCGTCAAGAGGAAAGCGCCGGACGC
AGACGACCAAGATGTCAAGAGAGCGAAGGCCACCTTGGTGCCTCAGGTACAGCCCTCCACATCTGCGTGG
ACCACCAACTTTGACAAAATAGGAAAGGAGTTCATTAGAGCGACTCCCAGTAAGCCTTCAGGACTCACTT
TACTCCCCGATTATGAAGATGAGGAGGAGGAGGAAGAGGAGGAGGAAGGAGATGGAGAAAGAAAAAGGGG
GGACGCCAGCAAGCCGCTCTCCGACGCACAGGGCAAGGAGCACTCAGTTTCCTCTTCACGGGAGGTAACA
AGTAGTGTGCTGCCAAACGATTTCTTTAGTACTAATCCTCCCAAGGCCCCCATAATTCCTCATTCAGGGT
CAATTGAGAAAGCAGAAATACATGAAAAAGTGGTGGAAAGGAGAGAAAACACCGCGGAAGCGTTACCGGA
AGGTTTTTTTGACGACCCTGAGGTAGATGCAAGAGTACGAAAGGTTGATGCTCCAAAAGATCAGATGGAC
AAAGAGTGGGACGAATTCCAAAAAGCCATGAGGCAGGTCAACACTATTTCCGAAGCCATAGTTGCCGAAG
AGGATGAGGAGGGACGGTTGGACCGCCAGATTGGGGAGATCGATGAGCAGATAGAGTGTTACCGACGGGT
GGAAAAGCTACGGAATCGCCAGGATGAAATAAAAAATAAACTTAAAGAAATCCTGACCATAAAAGAACTG
CAGAAAAAGGAAGAAGAGAATGCTGACAGCGATGATGAGGGGGAACTACAGGATTTGTTGTCTCAGGATT
GGAGGGTGAAAGGGGCATTGTTATACCCAACTTTCTTGTACAAAGTTGGCATTATAAGAAAGCATTGCTT
ATCAATTTGTTGCAACGAACAGGTCACTATCAGTCAAAATAAAATCATTATTTGCCATCCAGCTGATATC
CCCTATAGTGAGTCGTATTACATGGTCATAGCTGTTTCCTGGCAGCTCTGGCCCGTGTCTCAAAATCTCT
GATGTTACATTGCACAAGATAAAAATATATCATCATGCCTCCTCTAGACCAGCCAGGACAGAAATGCCTC
GACTTCGCTGCTACCCAAGGTTGCCGGGTGACGCACACCGTGGAAACGGATGAAGGCACGAACCCAGTGG
ACATAAGCCTGTTCGGTTCGTAAGCTGTAATGCAAGTAGCGTATGCGCTCACGCAACTGGTCCAGAACCT
TGACCGAACGCAGCGGTGGTAACGGCGCAGTGGCGGTTTTCATGGCTTGTTATGACTGTTTTTTTGGGGT
ACAGTCTATGCCTCGGGCATCCAAGCAGCAAGCGCGTTACGCCGTGGGTCGATGTTTGATGTTATGGAGC
AGCAACGATGTTACGCAGCAGGGCAGTCGCCCTAAAACAAAGTTAAACATTATGAGGGAAGCGGTGATCG
CCGAAGTATCGACTCAACTATCAGAGGTAGTTGGCGTCATCGAGCGCCATCTCGAACCGACGTTGCTGGC
CGTACATTTGTACGGCTCCGCAGTGGATGGCGGCCTGAAGCCACACAGTGATATTGATTTGCTGGTTACG
GTGACCGTAAGGCTTGATGAAACAACGCGGCGAGCTTTGATCAACGACCTTTTGGAAACTTCGGCTTCCC
CTGGAGAGAGCGAGATTCTCCGCGCTGTAGAAGTCACCATTGTTGTGCACGACGACATCATTCCGTGGCG
TTATCCAGCTAAGCGCGAACTGCAATTTGGAGAATGGCAGCGCAATGACATTCTTGCAGGTATCTTCGAG
CCAGCCACGATCGACATTGATCTGGCTATCTTGCTGACAAAAGCAAGAGAACATAGCGTTGCCTTGGTAG
GTCCAGCGGCGGAGGAACTCTTTGATCCGGTTCCTGAACAGGATCTATTTGAGGCGCTAAATGAAACCTT
AACGCTATGGAACTCGCCGCCCGACTGGGCTGGCGATGAGCGAAATGTAGTGCTTACGTTGTCCCGCATT
TGGTACAGCGCAGTAACCGGCAAAATCGCGCCGAAGGATGTCGCTGCCGACTGGGCAATGGAGCGCCTGC
CGGCCCAGTATCAGCCCGTCATACTTGAAGCTAGACAGGCTTATCTTGGACAAGAAGAAGATCGCTTGGC
CTCGCGCGCAGATCAGTTGGAAGAATTTGTCCACTACGTGAAAGGCGAGATCACCAAGGTAGTCGGCAAA
TAACCCTCGAGCCACCCATGACCAAAATCCCTTAACGTGAGTTACGCGTCGTTCCACTGAGCGTCAGACC
CCGTAGAAAAGATCAAAGGATCTTCTTGAGATCCTTTTTTTCTGCGCGTAATCTGCTGCTTGCAAACAAA
AAAACCACCGCTACCAGCGGTGGTTTGTTTGCCGGATCAAGAGCTACCAACTCTTTTTCCGAAGGTAACT
GGCTTCAGCAGAGCGCAGATACCAAATACTGTTCTTCTAGTGTAGCCGTAGTTAGGCCACCACTTCAAGA
ACTCTGTAGCACCGCCTACATACCTCGCTCTGCTAATCCTGTTACCAGTGGCTGCTGCCAGTGGCGATAA
GTCGTGTCTTACCGGGTTGGACTCAAGACGATAGTTACCGGATAAGGCGCAGCGGTCGGGCTGAACGGGG
GGTTCGTGCACACAGCCCAGCTTGGAGCGAACGACCTACACCGAACTGAGATACCTACAGCGTGAGCTAT
GAGAAAGCGCCACGCTTCCCGAAGGGAGAAAGGCGGACAGGTATCCGGTAAGCGGCAGGGTCGGAACAGG
AGAGCGCACGAGGGAGCTTCCAGGGGGAAACGCCTGGTATCTTTATAGTCCTGTCGGGTTTCGCCACCTC
TGACTTGAGCGTCGATTTTTGTGATGCTCGTCAGGGGGGCGGAGCCTATGGAAAAACGCCAGCAACGCGG
CCTTTTTACGGTTCCTGGCCTTTTGCTGGCCTTTTGCTCACATGTTCTTTCCTGCGTTATCCCCTGATTC
TGTGGATAACCGTATTACCGCCTTTGAGTGAGCTGATACCGCTCGCCGCAGCCGAACGACCGAGCGCAGC
GAGTCAGTGAGCGAGGAAGCGGAAGAGCGCCCAATACGCAAACCGCCTCTCCCCGCGCGTTGGCCGATTC
ATTAATGCAGCTGGCACGACAGGTTTCCCGACTGGAAAGCGGGCAGTGAGCGCAACGCAATTAATACGCG
TACCGCTAGCCAGGAAGAGTTTGTAGAAACGCAAAAAGGCCATCCGTCAGGATGGCCTTCTGCTTAGTTT
GATGCCTGGCAGTTTATGGCGGGCGTCCTGCCCGCCACCCTCCGGGCCGTTGCTTCACAACGTTCAAATC
CGCTCCCGGCGGATTTGTCCTACTCAGGAGAGCGTTCACCGACAAACAACAGATAAAACGAAAGGCCCAG
TCTTCCGACTGAGCCTTTCGTTTTATTTGATGCCTGGCAGTTCCCTACTCTCGCGTTAACGCTAGCATGG
ATGTTTTCCCAGTCACGACGTTGTAAAACGACGGCCAGTCTTAAGCTCGGGCCC
